>Addgene plasmid #212915 | pYSD061 | addgene full sequence | sequence record 421750 | Addgene NGS Result
TCGGTCTCATGCTTCAATGACAAACGAAACTAGCGATAGACCTTTGGTCCACTTCACACCCAACAAGGGC
TGGATGAATGACCCAAATGGGTTGTGGTACGATGAAAAAGATGCCAAATGGCATCTGTACTTTCAATACA
ACCCAAATGACACCGTATGGGGTACGCCATTGTTTTGGGGCCATGCTACTTCCGATGATTTGACTAATTG
GGAAGATCAACCCATTGCTATCGCTCCCAAGCGTAACGATTCAGGTGCTTTCTCTGGCTCCATGGTGGTT
GATTACAACAACACGAGTGGGTTTTTCAATGATACTATTGATCCAAGACAAAGATGCGTTGCGATTTGGA
CTTATAACACTCCTGAAAGTGAAGAGCAATACATTAGCTATTCTCTTGATGGTGGTTACACTTTTACTGA
ATACCAAAAGAACCCTGTTTTAGCTGCCAACTCCACTCAATTCAGAGATCCAAAGGTGTTCTGGTATGAA
CCTTCTCAAAAATGGATTATGACGGCTGCCAAATCACAAGACTACAAAATTGAAATTTACTCCTCTGATG
ACTTGAAGTCCTGGAAGCTAGAATCTGCATTTGCCAATGAAGGTTTCTTAGGCTACCAATACGAATGTCC
AGGTTTGATTGAAGTCCCAACTGAGCAAGATCCTTCCAAATCTTATTGGGTCATGTTTATTTCTATCAAC
CCAGGTGCACCTGCTGGCGGTTCCTTCAACCAATATTTTGTTGGATCCTTCAATGGTACTCATTTTGAAG
CGTTTGACAATCAATCTAGAGTGGTAGATTTTGGTAAGGACTACTATGCCTTGCAAACTTTCTTCAACAC
TGACCCAACCTACGGTTCAGCATTAGGTATTGCCTGGGCTTCAAACTGGGAGTACAGTGCCTTTGTCCCA
ACTAACCCATGGAGATCATCCATGTCTTTGGTCCGCAAGTTTTCTTTGAACACTGAATATCAAGCTAATC
CAGAGACTGAATTGATCAATTTGAAAGCCGAACCAATATTGAACATTAGTAATGCTGGTCCCTGGTCGCG
TTTTGCTACTAACACAACTCTAACTAAGGCCAATTCTTACAATGTCGATTTGAGCAACTCGACTGGTACC
CTAGAGTTTGAGTTGGTTTACGCTGTTAACACCACACAAACCATATCCAAATCCGTCTTTGCCGACTTAT
CACTTTGGTTCAAGGGTTTAGAAGATCCTGAAGAATATTTGAGAATGGGTTTTGAAGTCAGTGCTTCTTC
CTTCTTTTTGGACCGTGGTAACTCTAAGGTCAAGTTTGTCAAGGAGAACCCATATTTCACAAACAGAATG
TCTGTCAACAACCAACCATTCAAGTCTGAGAACGACCTAAGTTACTATAAAGTGTACGGCCTACTGGATC
AAAACATCTTGGAATTGTACTTCAACGATGGAGATGTGGTTTCTACAAATACCTACTTCATGACCACCGG
TAACGCTCTAGGATCTGTGAACATGACCACTGGTGTCGATAATTTGTTCTACATTGACGGATCCTGAGAC
CAGACCAATAAAAAACGCCCGGCGGCAACCGAGCGTTCTGAACAAATCCAGATGGAGTTCTGAGGTCATT
ACTGGATCTATCAACAGGAGTCCAAGCGAGCTCGATATCAAATTACGCCCCGCCCTGCCACTCATCGCAG
TACTGTTGTAATTCATTAAGCATTCTGCCGACATGGAAGCCATCACAAACGGCATGATGAACCTGAATCG
CCAGCGGCATCAGCACCTTGTCGCCTTGCGTATAATATTTGCCCATGGTGAAAACGGGGGCGAAGAAGTT
GTCCATATTGGCCACGTTTAAATCAAAACTGGTGAAACTCACCCAGGGATTGGCTGAAACGAAAAACATA
TTCTCAATAAACCCTTTAGGGAAATAGGCCAGGTTTTCACCGTAACACGCCACATCTTGCGAATATATGT
GTAGAAACTGCCGGAAATCGTCGTGGTATTCACTCCAGAGCGATGAAAACGTTTCAGTTTGCTCATGGAA
AACGGTGTAACAAGGGTGAACACTATCCCATATCACCAGCTCACCGTCTTTCATTGCCATACGAAATTCC
GGATGAGCATTCATCAGGCGGGCAAGAATGTGAATAAAGGCCGGATAAAACTTGTGCTTATTTTTCTTTA
CGGTCTTTAAAAAGGCCGTAATATCCAGCTGAACGGTCTGGTTATAGGTACATTGAGCAACTGACTGAAA
TGCCTCAAAATGTTCTTTACGATGCCATTGGGATATATCAACGGTGGTATATCCAGTGATTTTTTTCTCC
ATTTTAGCTTCCTTAGCTCCTGAAAATCTCGATAACTCAAAAAATACGCCCGGTAGTGATCTTATTTCAT
TATGGTGAAAGTTGGAACCTCTTACGTGCCCGATCAATCATGACCAAAATCCCTTAACGTGAGTTTTCGT
TCCACTGAGCGTCAGACCCCGTAGAAAAGATCAAAGGATCTTCTTGAGATCCTTTTTTTCTGCGCGTAAT
CTGCTGCTTGCAAACAAAAAAACCACCGCTACCAGCGGTGGTTTGTTTGCCGGATCAAGAGCTACCAACT
CTTTTTCCGAAGGTAACTGGCTTCAGCAGAGCGCAGATACCAAATACTGTTCTTCTAGTGTAGCCGTAGT
TAGGCCACCACTTCAAGAACTCTGTAGCACCGCCTACATACCTCGCTCTGCTAATCCTGTTACCAGTGGC
TGCTGCCAGTGGCGATAAGTCGTGTCTTACCGGGTTGGACTCAAGACGATAGTTACCGGATAAGGCGCAG
CGGTCGGGCTGAACGGGGGGTTCGTGCACACAGCCCAGCTTGGAGCGAACGACCTACACCGAACTGAGAT
ACCTACAGCGTGAGCTATGAGAAAGCGCCACGCTTCCCGAAGGGAGAAAGGCGGACAGGTATCCGGTAAG
CGGCAGGGTCGGAACAGGAGAGCGCACGAGGGAGCTTCCAGGGGGAAACGCCTGGTATCTTTATAGTCCT
GTCGGGTTTCGCCACCTCTGACTTGAGCGTCGATTTTTGTGATGCTCGTCAGGGGGGCGGAGCCTATGGA
AAAACGCCAGCAACGCGGCCTTTTTACGGTTCCTGGCCTTTTGCTGGCCTTTTGCTCACATGTTCTTTCC
TGCGTTATCCCCTGATTCTGTGGATAACCGTAG
Features (pLannotate 1.2.2; 5 found; start..end, strand, type, name):
     11..1528    +  CDS            SUC2: INV2_YEAST - Experimental evidence at protein level: Swiss-Prot protein existence level 1. From Saccharomyces cerevisiae (strain ATCC 204508 / S288c) (Baker's yeast).
   1548..1582    -  terminator     lambda t0 terminator: minimal transcription terminator from phage lambda (Scholtissek and Grosse, 1987)
   1656..2312    -  CDS            cat: CAT_ECOLX - Experimental evidence at protein level: Swiss-Prot protein existence level 1. This enzyme is an effector of chloramphenicol resistance in bacteria. From Escherichia coli. This protein is used as a marker in many commonly used cloning vectors, such as pACYC184.
   2313..2410    -  promoter       cat promoter: promoter of the E. coli cat gene encoding chloramphenicol acetyltransferase
   2494..3082    +  rep_origin     ori: high-copy-number ColE1/pMB1/pBR322/pUC origin of replication
