[The description below was written by a language model from this plasmid's Addgene catalogue record and pLannotate feature annotations shown in this document.]
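Description:
pYSD061 is a small (about 3.2 kb) part-storage plasmid built in the pYTK001 entry vector of the MoClo yeast toolkit (YTK). It belongs to the yeast secretion/display (YSD) extension of that system. It is propagated in E. coli as a high-copy plasmid from a ColE1/pUC-type origin and is selected with chloramphenicol through a cat gene driven by its own cat promoter, with a lambda t0 terminator positioned downstream of the resistance cassette. Although catalogued as a bacterial expression vector, the feature table shows no promoter or yeast terminator flanking the insert, and no yeast origin or yeast marker. This fits its role as a carrier of a single modular part rather than a construct meant to express anything on its own.

The payload is the coding sequence of Saccharomyces cerevisiae SUC2 (invertase, YIL162W) lacking its native signal peptide, formatted as a Type 3b' part. The insert was introduced by BsmBI cloning, which destroyed the BsmBI sites in the process, as is usual for domesticating parts into the entry vector. In the MoClo scheme, such parts are later released by Type IIS digestion and joined in a defined order with other part types (promoters, upstream coding parts, terminators and so on) to build complete yeast transcription units. Omitting the endogenous signal peptide lets users pair invertase with alternative secretion leaders supplied as separate parts. The record's stated context is optimisation of heterologous protein secretion and surface display in S. cerevisiae, but it does not specify which partner parts or assays are intended for this particular invertase module.
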