Addgene plasmid #212915: pYSD061
Purpose: Encodes the S. cerevisiae SUC2 (Invertase) protein (minus signal peptide) as a Type 3b' part to be used in the yeast secretion/display (YSD) extension of the MoClo yeast toolkit (YTK)
Depositing lab: Paul Young. Depositing organization: University College Cork. Publication: A Yeast Modular Cloning (MoClo) Toolkit Expansion for Optimization of Heterologous Protein Secretion and Surface Display in Saccharomyces cerevisiae. O'Riordan NM, Juric V, O'Neill SK, Roche AP, Young PW. ACS Synth Biol. 2024 Mar 14. doi: 10.1021/acssynbio.3c00743. PubMed 38483353.
Backbone
  Vector backbone: pYTK001
  Vector type: Bacterial Expression
Growth in bacteria
  Bacterial resistance: Chloramphenicol, 25 μg/mL
  Growth temperature: 37°C
  Growth strain: DH5alpha
  Copy number: High Copy
Gene/Insert
  Gene/Insert name: SUC2
  Species: S. cerevisiae (budding yeast)
  Entrez Gene: SUC2 (a.k.a. YIL162W)
  Cloning method: Restriction Enzyme; 5′ cloning site BsmBI (destroyed during cloning); 3′ cloning site BsmBI (destroyed during cloning)
Terms and licenses: Academic/Nonprofit Terms; Industry Terms: Not Available to Industry
How to cite: pYSD061 was a gift from Paul Young (Addgene plasmid # 212915 ; http://n2t.net/addgene:212915 ; RRID:Addgene_212915)
